>Addgene plasmid #11792 | pENTR11 CA NFAT1 | addgene full sequence | sequence record 229776 | Addgene NGS Result
TTCTTTCCTGCGTTATCCCCTGATTCTGTGGATAACCGTATTACCGCTAGCATGGATCTCGGGGACGTCT
AACTACTAAGCGAGAGTAGGGAACTGCCAGGCATCAAATAAAACGAAAGGCTCAGTCGGAAGACTGGGCC
TTTCGTTTTATCTGTTGTTTGTCGGTGAACGCTCTCCTGAGTAGGACAAATCCGCCGGGAGCGGATTTGA
ACGTTGTGAAGCAACGGCCCGGAGGGTGGCGGGCAGGACGCCCGCCATAAACTGCCAGGCATCAAACTAA
GCAGAAGGCCATCCTGACGGATGGCCTTTTTGCGTTTCTACAAACTCTTCCTGTTAGTTAGTTACTTAAG
CTCGGGCCCCAAATAATGATTTTATTTTGACTGATAGTGACCTGTTCGTTGCAACAAATTGATAAGCAAT
GCTTTTTTATAATGCCAACTTTGTACAAAAAAGCAGGCTTCGAAGGAGATAGAACCAATTCTTAAGCTTC
CACCATGATCTTTTACCCATACGATGTTCCTGACTATGCGGGCTATCCCTATGACGTCCCGGACTATGCA
GGATCCTATCCATATGACGTTCCAGATTACGCTGCTCAGTGCGGCCGCGACGTCCCGGAGCCGCAGCCCG
ACCCCGATGGCGGGGACGGCCCCGGCCACGAGCCCGGGGGCAGTCCCCAAGACGAGCTGGACTTTTCCAT
CCTCTTCGATTATGACTATCTGAACCCTATCGAAGAAGAACCGATCGCACATAAGGCCATCAGCTCACCC
TCCGGACTCGCATACCCGGATGATGTCCTGGACTATGGCCTCAAGCCATGCAACCCCCTTGCCAGTCTCT
CTGGCGAGCCCCCTGGCCGGTTCGGAGAGCCGGATAGTATAGGGTTCCAGAACTTTCTGAGCCCGGTCAA
GCCAGCAGGGGCTTCGGGCCCGAGCCCTCGGATCGAGATCACTCCATCCCACGAACTGATGCAGGCAGGG
GGGGCCCTCCGTGGGAGAGACGCCGGCCTGTCCCCCGAGCAGCCGGCCCTGGCCCTGGCCGGCGTGGCCG
CCAGCCCGAGGTTCACACTGCCCGTGCCCGGCTACGAGGGCTACCGCGAGCCGCTTTGCTTGAGCCCCGC
TGCAGCAGGCGCAGCAGCCGCATTCATTTCTGACACCTTCTCCCCCTACACCTCGCCCTGCGTCTCACCC
AATAACGCCGGGCCCGACGACCTGTGTCCCCAGTTTCAAAACATCCCTGCTCATTATGCCCCCCGGACCG
CTCCAATAATGGCACCTCGAACCAGCCTCGCCGAGGACAGCTGCCTGGGCCGACACTCGCCCGTGCCCCG
TCCGGCATCCCGCTCCTCCTCACCCGGTGCCAAGCGGAGGCATTCGTGCGCAGAGGCTTTGGTTGCTCCT
CTGCCCGCAGCCGCACCCCAGCGCGCCCGGAGCCCCGCGCCACAGCCCGCGCCTCACGTGGCACCGCAGG
ACGACAGCATCCCCGCTGGGTACCCCCCCACGGCCGGCTCTGCTGTTCTCATGGATGCCCTCAACACCCT
GGCCACCGACTCGCCCTGCGGGATCCCCTCCAAGATATGGAAGACCAGTCCTGACCCGACGCCTGTGTCC
ACCGCTCCGTCCAAGGCTGGCCTGGCCCGCCACATCTACCCTACTGTGGAGTTCCTGGGGCCATGTGAGC
AGGAGGAGAGGAGGAATTCCGCTCCAGAGTCCATCCTGCTGGTACCACCTACTTGGCCCAAGCAGTTGGT
GCCGGCCATTCCCATCTGCAGCATCCCTGTGACTGCATCCCTCCCACCACTCGAGTGGCCACTCTCCAAT
CAGTCGGGCTCCTATGAGCTACGGATTGAGGTCCAACCCAAGCCCCATCACCGGGCCCACTATGAGACGG
AGGGCAGCCGTGGCGCTGTCAAAGCCCCAACAGGAGGACACCCTGTGGTGCAGCTCCACGGCTACATGGA
GAACAAGCCTCTGGGGCTTCAGATCTTCATTGGGACAGCAGATGAGAGGATCCTTAAGCCGCACGCCTTC
TACCAAGTACACAGGATCACTGGGAAAACGGTCACCACCACGAGCTATGAGAAGATCGTAGGCAACACCA
AGGTCCTGGAGATCCCCCTGGAGCCAAAGAACAACATGAGAGCCACCATCGACTGTGCAGGCATCCTGAA
GCTCCGAAACGCTGACATCGAGCTGCGGAAGGGCGAGACGGACATCGGCAGGAAGAACACGCGTGTGCGC
CTGGTGTTCCGCGTGCACGTCCCAGAGCCCAGTGGGCGCATCGTCTCCCTGCAGGCTGCGTCCAACCCCA
TCGAGTGCTCTCAGCGCTCTGCCCACGAGCTGCCCATGGTGGAGAGACAAGACATGGACAGCTGCCTGGT
CTACGGGGGCCAGCAGATGATCCTCACGGGCCAGAACTTCACAGCGGAGTCCAAGGTTGTGTTCATGGAG
AAGACTACAGATGGGCAGCAGATTTGGGAGATGGAAGCTACGGTGGATAAAGACAAGAGCCAGCCTAACA
TGCTTTTTGTTGAGATCCCCGAGTATCGGAACAAGCACATCCGCGTGCCCGTGAAAGTCAACTTCTACGT
CATCAACGGAAAGAGGAAACGAAGTCAGCCACAGCACTTTACCTACCACCCAGTCCCTGCCATCAAGACA
GAGCCCAGCGATGAGTATGAACCATCTTTGATCTGCAGCCCCGCCCATGGAGGCCTGGGGAGCCAGCCAT
ATTACCCACAGCACCCAATGCTGGCCGAGTCCCCCTCCTGCCTTGTGGCTACCATGGCCCCCTGCCAACA
GTTCCGCTCGGGGCTCTCATCCCCCGATGCTCGCTACCAACAGCAGAGCCCCGCAGCTGCCCTCTACCAG
AGAAGCAAGAGCCTGAGTCCCGGCCTGCTGGGCTACCAGCAGCCGTCCCTCCTGGCAGCACCCTTGGGTC
TGGCTGATGCCCACCGCTCTGTGCTGGTGCATGCTGGTTCTCAGGGGCAGGGGCAGGGCTCCACCCTCCG
ACACACATCCTCGGCCAGCCAGCAGGCCTCACCCGTGATCCACTACTCACCCACCAACCAGCAGCTTCGC
GGTGGGGGTCACCAGGAGTTCCAGCATATCATGTACTGTGAAAACTTCGGCCCCAGCTCTGCCAGGCCTG
GCCCGCCTCCCATCAACCAAGGTCAGAGGCTGAGCCCGGGCGCCTACCCCACAGTCATCCAACAACAGAC
TGCCCCGAGCCAAAGAGCTGCCAAAAACGGACCCAGTGACCAGAAGGAAGCTCTGCCCACGGGAGTGACC
GTCAAACAGGAACAGAACCTGGACCAGACCTACCTGGATGACGTTAATGAAATCATCAGGAAGGAGTTTT
CAGGACCTCCCTCCCGAAATCAGACCTAGAAACAAACATAATCTCGCGACGCAATCTAGACCCAGCTTTC
TTGTACAAAGTTGGCATTATAAGAAAGCATTGCTTATCAATTTGTTGCAACGAACAGGTCACTATCAGTC
AAAATAAAATCATTATTTGCCATCCAGCTGCAGCTCTGGCCCGTGTCTCAAAATCTCTGATGTTACATTG
CACAAGATAAAAATATATCATCATGAACAATAAAACTGTCTGCTTACATAAACAGTAATACAAGGGGTGT
TATGAGCCATATTCAACGGGAAACGTCGAGGCCGCGATTAAATTCCAACATGGATGCTGATTTATATGGG
TATAAATGGGCTCGCGATAATGTCGGGCAATCAGGTGCGACAATCTATCGCTTGTATGGGAAGCCCGATG
CGCCAGAGTTGTTTCTGAAACATGGCAAAGGTAGCGTTGCCAATGATGTTACAGATGAGATGGTCAGACT
AAACTGGCTGACGGAATTTATGCCTCTTCCGACCATCAAGCATTTTATCCGTACTCCTGATGATGCATGG
TTACTCACCACTGCGATCCCCGGAAAAACAGCATTCCAGGTATTAGAAGAATATCCTGATTCAGGTGAAA
ATATTGTTGATGCGCTGGCAGTGTTCCTGCGCCGGTTGCATTCGATTCCTGTTTGTAATTGTCCTTTTAA
CAGCGATCGCGTATTTCGTCTCGCTCAGGCGCAATCACGAATGAATAACGGTTTGGTTGATGCGAGTGAT
TTTGATGACGAGCGTAATGGCTGGCCTGTTGAACAAGTCTGGAAAGAAATGCATAAACTTTTGCCATTCT
CACCGGATTCAGTCGTCACTCATGGTGATTTCTCACTTGATAACCTTATTTTTGACGAGGGGAAATTAAT
AGGTTGTATTGATGTTGGACGAGTCGGAATCGCAGACCGATACCAGGATCTTGCCATCCTATGGAACTGC
CTCGGTGAGTTTTCTCCTTCATTACAGAAACGGCTTTTTCAAAAATATGGTATTGATAATCCTGATATGA
ATAAATTGCAGTTTCATTTGATGCTCGATGAGTTTTTCTAATCAGAATTGGTTAATTGGTTGTAACATTA
TTCAGATTGGGCCCCGTTCCACTGAGCGTCAGACCCCGTAGAAAAGATCAAAGGATCTTCTTGAGATCCT
TTTTTTCTGCGCGTAATCTGCTGCTTGCAAACAAAAAAACCACCGCTACCAGCGGTGGTTTGTTTGCCGG
ATCAAGAGCTACCAACTCTTTTTCCGAAGGTAACTGGCTTCAGCAGAGCGCAGATACCAAATACTGTTCT
TCTAGTGTAGCCGTAGTTAGGCCACCACTTCAAGAACTCTGTAGCACCGCCTACATACCTCGCTCTGCTA
ATCCTGTTACCAGTGGCTGCTGCCAGTGGCGATAAGTCGTGTCTTACCGGGTTGGACTCAAGACGATAGT
TACCGGATAAGGCGCAGCGGTCGGGCTGAACGGGGGGTTCGTGCACACAGCCCAGCTTGGAGCGAACGAC
CTACACCGAACTGAGATACCTACAGCGTGAGCTATGAGAAAGCGCCACGCTTCCCGAAGGGAGAAAGGCG
GACAGGTATCCGGTAAGCGGCAGGGTCGGAACAGGAGAGCGCACGAGGGAGCTTCCAGGGGGAAACGCCT
GGTATCTTTATAGTCCTGTCGGGTTTCGCCACCTCTGACTTGAGCGTCGATTTTTGTGATGCTCGTCAGG
GGGGCGGAGCCTATGGAAAAACGCCAGCAACGCGGCCTTTTTACGGTTCCTGGCCTTTTGCTGGCCTTTT
GCTCACATG
Features (pLannotate 1.2.2; 9 found; start..end, strand, type, name):
      1..48      +  rep_origin     RSF ori (fragment): Plasmids containing the RSF 1030 origin of replication can be propagated in E. coli cells that contain additional plasmids with compatible origins.
    108..151     -  terminator     rrnB T1 terminator: Escherichia coli rrnB; transcription terminator T1 from the E. coli rrnB gene
    283..310     +  terminator     rrnB T2 terminator: transcription terminator T2 from the E. coli rrnB gene
    360..459     +  protein_bind   attL1: mutant version of attL; recombination site for the Gateway® LR reaction LR Clonase™
    504..593     +  CDS            3xHA: three tandem HA epitope tags
    609..3386    +  CDS            Nfatc2: NFAC2_MOUSE - Also known as Nfat1, Nfatp. Experimental evidence at protein level: Swiss-Prot protein existence level 1. Plays a role in the inducible expression of cytokine genes in T-cells, especially in the induction of the IL-2, IL-3, IL-4, TNF-alpha or GM-CSF. Promotes invasive migration through the activation of GPC6 expression and WNT5A signaling pathway. From Mus musculus (Mouse).
   3420..3519    -  protein_bind   attL2: mutant version of attL; recombination site for the Gateway® LR reaction LR Clonase™
   3642..4451    +  CDS            KanR: aminoglycoside phosphotransferase; aph(3')-Ia; confers resistance to kanamycin in bacteria or G418 (Geneticin®) in eukaryotes
   4541..5129    +  rep_origin     ori: high-copy-number ColE1/pMB1/pBR322/pUC origin of replication
