[The description below was written by a language model from this plasmid's Addgene catalogue record and pLannotate feature annotations shown in this document.]
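Description:
pENTR11 CA NFAT1 is a Gateway entry clone built on the Invitrogen pENTR11 backbone, carrying a constitutively active form of mouse NFAT1 (Nfatc2). Although catalogued as a bacterial expression vector, it functions as a shuttle for recombinational cloning. The annotated features show no promoter upstream of the insert, and rrnB T1 and T2 transcription terminators sit ahead of the cloning region to insulate it from read-through transcription. The plasmid is about 5.2 kb. It is maintained at high copy in E. coli through a ColE1/pUC-type origin and selected with kanamycin via an aminoglycoside phosphotransferase gene. A very short fragment annotated as an RSF origin at the start of the record is likely just a partial match, not a functional second replicon.

The payload lies between attL1 and attL2 sites, which allow LR Clonase-mediated transfer of the cassette into any attR-containing destination vector that supplies the promoter and other expression elements for the chosen host. The cassette consists of an N-terminal HA epitope tag, annotated in the sequence as three tandem HA copies, followed by the roughly 2.8 kb NFAT1 coding sequence. The insert carries multiple serine-to-alanine substitutions in the SRR and SPXX repeat motifs of the NFAT1 regulatory domain. These residues are normally phosphorylated to hold NFAT in the cytoplasm until calcineurin dephosphorylates them. Replacing them with alanine mimics the dephosphorylated state and gives a transcription factor that is active without calcium/calcineurin signalling. The construct is therefore suited to generating expression vectors for studying NFAT1-driven gene regulation, such as cytokine gene induction in T cells, with the HA tag allowing detection or immunoprecipitation.
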