Addgene plasmid #11792: pENTR11 CA NFAT1
Depositing lab: Anjana Rao. Depositing organization: Boston Children's Hospital.
Backbone
  Vector backbone: pENTR11
  Backbone manufacturer: Invitrogen
  Backbone size w/o insert (bp): 2400
  Vector type: Bacterial Expression
Growth in bacteria
  Bacterial resistance: Kanamycin, 50 μg/mL
  Growth temperature: 37°C
  Growth strain: DH5alpha
  Copy number: High Copy
Gene/Insert
  Gene/Insert name: NFAT1
  Species: M. musculus (mouse)
  Insert size (bp): 2800
  Mutation: Constitutively active: multiple serine to alanine mutations in the SRR and SPXX repeat motifs in the NFAT1 regulatory domain
  Entrez Gene: Nfatc2 (a.k.a. AI607462, NF-ATc2, NF-ATp, NFAT1, NFAT1-D, Nfatp)
  Tag / fusion protein: HA (N terminal on insert)
  Cloning method: Restriction Enzyme
  Sequencing primers: 5′ pENTR-F
Terms and licenses: Academic/Nonprofit Terms; Industry Terms: Not Available to Industry
How to cite: pENTR11 CA NFAT1 was a gift from Anjana Rao (Addgene plasmid # 11792 ; http://n2t.net/addgene:11792 ; RRID:Addgene_11792)
