>Addgene plasmid #11792 | pENTR11 CA NFAT1 | addgene partial sequence | sequence record 18497 | pENTR-F 5'-CTACAAACTCTTCCTGTTAGTTAG-3'
TATGATTTTATTTTGACTGATAGTGACCTGTTCGTTGCAACAAATTGATAAGCAATGCTTTTTTATAATG
CCAACTTTGTACAAAAAAGCAGGCTTCGAAGGAGATAGAACCAATTCTTAAGCTTCCACCATGATCTTTT
ACCCATACGATGTTCCTGACTATGCGGGCTATCCCTATGACGTCCCGGACTATGCAGGATCCTATCCATA
TGACGTTCCAGATTACGCTGCTCAGTGCGGCCGCGACGTCCCGGAGCCGCAGCCCGACCCCGATGGCGGG
GACGGCCCCGGCCACGAGCCCGGGGGCAGTCCCCAAGACGAGCTGGACTTTTCCATCCTCTTCGATTATG
ACTATCTGAACCCTATCGAAGAAGAACCGATCGCACATAAGGCCATCAGCTCACCCTCCGGACTCGCATA
CCCGGATGATGTCCTGGACTATGGCCTCAAGCCATGCAACCCCCTTGCCAGTCTCTCTGGCGAGCCCCCT
GGCCGGTTCGGAGAGCCGGATAGTATAGGGTTCCAGAACTTTCTGAGCCCGGTCAAGCCAGCAGGGGCTT
CGGGCCCGAGCCCTCGGATCGAGATCACTCCATCCCACGAACTGATGCAGGCAGGGGGGGCCCTCCGTGG
GAGAGACGCCGGCCTGTCCCCCGAGCAGCCGGCCCTGGCCCTGGCCGGCGTGGCCGCCAGCCCGAGGTTC
ACACTGCCCGTGCCCGGCTACGAGGGCTACCGCGAGCCGCTTTGCTTGAGCCCCGCTGCAGCAGGCGCAG
CAGCCGCATTCATTTCTGACACCTTCTCCCCCTACACCTCGCCCTGCGTCTCACCCAATAACGCCGGGCC
CGACGACCTGTGTCCCCAGTTTCAAAACATCCCTGCTCATTATGCCC
